>Addgene plasmid #234137 | Fyv6-NFLAG del1-23 | addgene full sequence | sequence record 466511 | Addgene NGS Result
TCGCGCGTTTCGGTGATGACGGTGAAAACCTCTGACACATGCAGCTCCCGGAGACGGTCACAGCTTGTCT
GTAAGCGGATGCCGGGAGCAGACAAGCCCGTCAGGGCGCGTCAGCGGGTGTTGGCGGGTGTCGGGGCTGG
CTTAACTATGCGGCATCAGAGCAGATTGTACTGAGAGTGCACCATAGATCACGACATTACTATATATATA
ATATAGGAAGCATTTAATAGAACAGCATCGTAATATATGTGTACTTTGCAGTTATGACGCCAGATGGCAG
TAGTGGAAGATATTCTTTATTGAAAAATAGCTTGTCACCTTACGTACAATCTTGATCCGGAGCTTTTCTT
TTTTTGCCGATTAAGAATTAATTCGGTCGAAAAAAGAAAAGGAGAGGGCCAAGAGGGAGGGCATTGGTGA
CTATTGAGCACGTGAGTATACGTGATTAAGCACACAAAGGCAGCTTGGAGTATGTCTGTTATTAATTTCA
CAGGTAGTTCTGGTCCATTGGTGAAAGTTTGCGGCTTGCAGAGCACAGAGGCCGCAGAATGTGCTCTAGA
TTCCGATGCTGACTTGCTGGGTATTATATGTGTGCCCAATAGAAAGAGAACAATTGACCCGGTTATTGCA
AGGAAAATTTCAAGTCTTGTAAAAGCATATAAAAATAGTTCAGGCACTCCGAAATACTTGGTTGGCGTGT
TTCGTAATCAACCTAAGGAGGATGTTTTGGCTCTGGTCAATGATTACGGCATTGATATCGTCCAACTGCA
TGGAGATGAGTCGTGGCAAGAATACCAAGAGTTCCTCGGTTTGCCAGTTATTAAAAGACTCGTATTTCCA
AAAGACTGCAACATACTACTCAGTGCAGCTTCACAGAAACCTCATTCGTTTATTCCCTTGTTTGATTCAG
AAGCAGGTGGGACAGGTGAACTTTTGGATTGGAACTCGATTTCTGACTGGGTTGGAAGGCAAGAGAGCCC
CGAAAGCTTACATTTTATGTTAGCTGGTGGACTGACGCCAGAAAATGTTGGTGATGCGCTTAGATTAAAT
GGCGTTATTGGTGTTGATGTAAGCGGAGGTGTGGAGACAAATGGTGTAAAAGACTCTAACAAAATAGCAA
ATTTCGTCAAAAATGCTAAGAAATAGGTTATTACTGAGTAGTATTTATTTAAGTATTGTTTGTGCACTTG
CCGATCTATGCGGTGTGAAATACCGCACAGATGCGTAAGGAGAAAATACCGCATCAGGAAATTGTAAGCG
TTAATATTTTGTTAAAATTCGCGTTAAATTTTTGTTAAATCAGCTCATTTTTTAACCAATAGGCCGAAAT
CGGCAAAATCCCTTATAAATCAAAAGAATAGACCGAGATAGGGT
[37 nt withheld, positions 1375-1411]
AAAGAACGTGGACTCCAACGTCAAAGG
[49 nt withheld, positions 1439-1487]
T
[91 nt withheld, positions 1489-1579]
G
[124 nt withheld, positions 1581-1704]
CCATTCGCCATTCAGGCTGCGCAACTGTTGGGAAGGGCGATCGGTGCGGGCCTCTTCGCTATTACGCCAG
CTGGCGAAAGGGGGATGTGCTGCAAGGCGATTAAGTTGGGTAACGCCAGGGTTTTCCCAGTCACGACGTT
GTAAAACGACGGCCAGTGAGCGCGCGTAATACGACTCACTATAGGGCGAATTGGGTACCGGGCCCCCCCT
CGAGGTCGACTGGATCGAACACAGGACCTCCAGATGACTTGACCGAAGTTTTTCTTCAGTCTGGCGCTCT
CCCAACTGAGCTAAGTCCGCTTATTTTTCTGAAACCTTTTCCGCCTTTTTGTCGTCCCTAGGAATTACTT
TTGATGCACTGCCAATCTGAGGGAAAAATGACGTTTAAACGCACGAGAATGTGCAATTAGATGTAAGTCC
ATCGAAGCCTAGAGAAAGCGGTTCCAACAAAAGACTGTGGGCTCTGTTATATCATCATGGACTACAAAGA
CGATGACGACAAGATGGGAGTTGGTAATGTAGAGGCCCAGAGGATACGAGAGCAAGTGGAGCAAAAAAAA
TATGAAGCGGAATATAAAAGGAAAACCAGGAAGTCCCTGCGAGATCAGCTTAGGTCTAATGCTATTAGTA
AACAAAAACAATATAACGGTTTGGTGAGAGACCGTGAAAGTTTTACTAGGTTGAGTAAAGAGGACCTGGA
ATTTTACCAGAAGAGCAAGAATGAGTTGCTAAAAAAGGAAAAAGAACTGAATAACTACTTAGACGTCAAG
GCAATCAATTTTGAAAAGAAAAAAAAAGCATTACTAATGGAGAACGATTCTACTACTAATACAGAAAAAT
ATTTAGAGACCGGCACTAGTTTGGGCAGTAAAACACAAATAAAGGGCGTAAAGACATCCAGCCCTAAACC
AAAAATCAAGGTATCCATAAAAAAATTGGGTAGAAAACTGGAGAACTGATGTGATGGCCTACACACTTCG
TCACAACTAGAGCTTTATGCCAAGATTAAACTTCAAGTTATATAAATTATGTAAACATTGGACATACAAA
ACTCGGAAACTCTTTTTCTATTCATCTTCCCTTCTCGTACGTGCCCACGGAAGCAATAAAAAGAACCGAA
ATAACCAACACCCGTAACGTCAAAGCATTCATGCTTAGAATGGAAACCATTTCGTGGAATGAAATGGCAA
ATTGATCACATTGATTGCTCGTTCCACGCGGCCGCCACCGCGGTGGAGCTCCAGCTTTTGTTCCCTTTAG
TGAGGGTTAATTGCGCGCTTGGCGTAATCATGGTCATAGCTGTTTCCTGTGTGAAATTGTTATCCGCTCA
CAATTCCACACAACATACGAGCCGGAAGCATAAAGTGTAAAGCCTGGGGTGCCTAATGAGTGAGCTAACT
CACATTAATTGCGTTGCGCTCACTGCCCGCTTTCCAGTCGGGAAACCTGTCGTGCCAGCTGCATTAATGA
ATCGGCCAACGCGCGGGGAGAGGCGGTTTGCGTATTGGGCGCTCTTCCGCTTCCTCGCTCACTGACTCGC
TGCGCTCGGTCGTTCGGCTGCGGCGAGCGGTATCAGCTCACTCAAAGGCGGTAATACGGTTATCCACAGA
ATCAGGGGATAACGCAGGAAAGAACATGTGAGCAAAAGGCCAGCAAAAGGCCAGGAACCGTAAAAAGGCC
GCGTTGCTGGCGTTTTTCCATAGGCTCCGCCCCCCTGACGAGCATCACAAAAATCGACGCTCAAGTCAGA
GGTGGCGAAACCCGACAGGACTATAAAGATACCAGGCGTTTCCCCCTGGAAGCTCCCTCGTGCGCTCTCC
TGTTCCGACCCTGCCGCTTACCGGATACCTGTCCGCCTTTCTCCCTTCGGGAAGCGTGGCGCTTTCTCAT
AGCTCACGCTGTAGGTATCTCAGTTCGGTGTAGGTCGTTCGCTCCAAGCTGGGCTGTGTGCACGAACCCC
CCGTTCAGCCCGACCGCTGCGCCTTATCCGGTAACTATCGTCTTGAGTCCAACCCGGTAAGACACGACTT
ATCGCCACTGGCAGCAGCCACTGGTAACAGGATTAGCAGAGCGAGGTATGTAGGCGGTGCTACAGAGTTC
TTGAAGTGGTGGCCTAACTACGGCTACACTAGAAGAACAGTATTTGGTATCTGCGCTCTGCTGAAGCCAG
TTACCTTCGGAAAAAGAGTTGGTAGCTCTTGATCCGGCAAACAAACCACCGCTGGTAGCGGTGGTTTTTT
TGTTTGCAAGCAGCAGATTACGCGCAGAAAAAAAGGATCTCAAGAAGATCCTTTGATCTTTTCTACGGGG
TCTGACGCTCAGTGGAACGAAAACTCACGTTAAGGGATTTTGGTCATGAGATTATCAAAAAGGATCTTCA
CCTAGATCCTTTTAAATTAAAAATGAAGTTTTAAATCAATCTAAAGTATATATGAGTAAACTTGGTCTGA
CAGTTACCAATGCTTAATCAGTGAGGCACCTATCTCAGCGATCTGTCTATTTCGTTCATCCATAGTTGCC
TGACTCCCCGTCGTGTAGATAACTACGATACGGGAGGGCTTACCATCTGGCCCCAGTGCTGCAATGATAC
CGCGAGACCCACGCTCACCGGCTCCAGATTTATCAGCAATAAACCAGCCAGCCGGAAGGGCCGAGCGCAG
AAGTGGTCCTGCAACTTTATCCGCCTCCATCCAGTCTATTAATTGTTGCCGGGAAGCTAGAGTAAGTAGT
TCGCCAGTTAATAGTTTGCGCAACGTTGTTGCCATTGCTACAGGCATCGTGGTGTCACGCTCGTCGTTTG
GTATGGCTTCATTCAGCTCCGGTTCCCAACGATCAAGGCGAGTTACATGATCCCCCATGTTGTGCAAAAA
AGCGGTTAGCTCCTTCGGTCCTCCGATCGTTGTCAGAAGTAAGTTGGCCGCAGTGTTATCACTCATGGTT
ATGGCAGCACTGCATAATTCTCTTACTGTCATGCCATCCGTAAGATGCTTTTCTGTGACTGGTGAGTACT
CAACCAAGTCATTCTGAGAATAGTGTATGCGGCGACCGAGTTGCTCTTGCCCGGCGTCAATACGGGATAA
TACCGCGCCACATAGCAGAACTTTAAAAGTGCTCATCATTGGAAAACGTTCTTCGGGGCGAAAACTCTCA
AGGATCTTACCGCTGTTGAGATCCAGTTCGATGTAACCCACTCGTGCACCCAACTGATCTTCAGCATCTT
TTACTTTCACCAGCGTTTCTGGGTGAGCAAAAACAGGAAGGCAAAATGCCGCAAAAAAGGGAATAAGGGC
GACACGGAAATGTTGAATACTCATACTCTTCCTTTTTCAATATTATTGAAGCATTTATCAGGGTTATTGT
CTCATGAGCGGATACATATTTGAATGTATTTAGAAAAATAAACAAATAGGGGTTCCGCGCACATTTCCCC
GAAAAGTGCCACCTGGGTCCTTTTCATCACGTGCTATAAAAATAATTATAATTTAAATTTTTTAATATAA
ATATATAAATTAAAAATAGAAAGTAAAAAAAGAAATTAAAGAAAAAATAGTTTTTGTTTTCCGAAGATGT
AAAAGACTCTAGGGGGATCGCCAACAAATACTACCTTTTATCTTGCTCTTCCTGCTCTCAGGTATTAATG
CCGAATTGTTTCATCTTGTCTGTGTAGAAGACCACACACGAAAATCCTGTGATTTTACATTTTACTTATC
GTTAATCGAATGTATATCTATTTAATCTGCTTTTCTTGTCTAATAAATATATATGTAAAGTACGCTTTTT
GTTGAAATTTTTTAAACCTTTGTTTATTTTTTTTTCTTCATTCCGTAACTCTTCTACCTTCTTTATTTAC
TTTCTAAAATCCAAATACAAAACATAAAAATAAATAAACACAGAGTAAATTCCCAAATTATTCCATCATT
AAAAGATACGAGGCGCGTGTAAGTTACAGGCAAGCGATCCGTCTAAGAAACCATTATTATCATGACATTA
ACCTATAAAAATAGGCGTATCACGAGGCCCTTTCGTC
Features (pLannotate 1.2.2; 21 found; start..end, strand, type, name):
    137..186     +  misc_feature   bom (fragment): basis of mobility region from pBR322
    324..471     +  promoter       TRP1 promoter: S. cerevisiae TRP1
    472..1146    +  CDS            TRP1: phosphoribosylanthranilate isomerase, required for tryptophan biosynthesis; S. cerevisiae TRP1; yeast auxotrophic marker
   1197..1248    +  misc_feature   bom (fragment): basis of mobility region from pBR322
   1276..1704    -  rep_origin     f1 ori (sequence partly withheld): f1 bacteriophage origin of replication; arrow indicates direction of (+) strand synthesis
   1708..1863    -  CDS            lacZα (fragment): LacZα fragment of β-galactosidase; lacZ fragment
   1871..1889    +  promoter       T7 promoter: promoter for bacteriophage T7 RNA polymerase
   1898..1924    -  misc_feature   MCS (fragment): pBluescript multiple cloning site
   2183..2203    +  CDS            3xFLAG (fragment): three tandem FLAG® epitope tags
   2211..2660    +  CDS            FYV6 (fragment): FYV6_YEAST - Experimental evidence at protein level: Swiss-Prot protein existence level 1. Involved in telomere length regulation and required for survival upon exposure to K1 killer toxin. Promotes fully efficient non-homologous end-joining (NHEJ) by a mechanism activated in postdiauxic/stationary phase. From Saccharomyces cerevisiae (strain ATCC 204508 / S288c) (Baker's yeast).
   2922..2945    -  misc_feature   MCS (fragment): pBluescript multiple cloning site
   2958..2976    -  promoter       T3 promoter: promoter for bacteriophage T3 RNA polymerase
   3021..3037    -  protein_bind   lac operator: The lac repressor binds to the lac operator to inhibit transcription in E. coli. This inhibition can be relieved by adding lactose or isopropyl-β-D-thiogalactopyranoside (IPTG). lac repressor encoded by lacI
   3045..3075    -  promoter       lac promoter: promoter for the E. coli lac operon
   3090..3111    -  protein_bind   CAP binding site: CAP binding activates transcription in the presence of cAMP. E. coli catabolite activator protein
   3124..3216    -  CDS            lacI (fragment): lac repressor; lacI; The lac repressor binds to the lac operator to inhibit transcription in E. coli. This inhibition can be relieved by adding lactose or isopropyl-β-D-thiogalactopyranoside (IPTG).
   3399..3987    -  rep_origin     ori: high-copy-number ColE1/pMB1/pBR322/pUC origin of replication
   4158..5018    -  CDS            AmpR: β-lactamase; bla; confers resistance to ampicillin, carbenicillin, and related antibiotics
   5019..5123    -  promoter       AmpR promoter: bla
   5160..5663    +  misc_feature   CEN/ARS: S. cerevisiae CEN6 centromere fused to an autonomously replicating sequence
   5731..35      +  CDS            rop (fragment) (across the origin): Rop protein, which maintains plasmids at low copy number; rop
