[The description below was written by a language model from this plasmid's Addgene catalogue record and pLannotate feature annotations shown in this document.]
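Description:
Fyv6-NFLAG del1-23 is a yeast expression plasmid built on pRS414, a centromeric E. coli–S. cerevisiae shuttle vector. In yeast it is maintained through a CEN/ARS element (the CEN6 centromere fused to an autonomously replicating sequence), which gives stable, low-copy inheritance. It is selected through the TRP1 auxotrophic marker, expressed from its own promoter, in tryptophan-requiring strains. In bacteria it replicates from a high-copy ColE1/pUC-type origin and confers ampicillin resistance through β-lactamase. The backbone also carries the usual pBluescript-derived elements: an f1 origin for single-stranded DNA production, a lacZα fragment with lac promoter and operator, and T7 and T3 promoters flanking the remnants of the multiple cloning site.

The insert lies between the two MCS remnants and encodes S. cerevisiae Fyv6 lacking its first 23 amino acids, with a FLAG epitope at the N-terminus. The annotation shows a short FLAG-matching segment, consistent in length with a single epitope rather than a triple tag, immediately upstream of a partial FYV6 coding sequence. Unannotated sequence of a few hundred bases flanks the coding region on each side and could hold yeast promoter and terminator elements, but the record does not state which promoter drives expression. The database annotation links Fyv6 to telomere length regulation, survival of K1 killer toxin exposure and efficient non-homologous end-joining. The construct appears suited to expressing an N-terminally truncated, immunodetectable Fyv6 variant in yeast, to test what the N-terminal residues contribute to the protein's function, with the FLAG tag allowing detection or purification. The record does not specify particular experiments.
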