Addgene plasmid #234137: Fyv6-NFLAG del1-23
Purpose: First 23 amino acids deleted of Fyv6 with FLAG epitope tag at N-terminus
Depositing lab: Aaron Hoskins. Depositing organization: University of Wisconsin, Madison.
Backbone
  Vector backbone: pRS414
  Vector type: Yeast Expression
  Selectable markers: TRP1
Growth in bacteria
  Bacterial resistance: Ampicillin, 100 μg/mL
  Growth temperature: 37°C
  Growth strain: DH5alpha
  Copy number: High Copy
Gene/Insert
  Gene/Insert name: Fyv6
  Species: S. cerevisiae (budding yeast)
  Mutation: N-terminus truncation
  Cloning method: Unknown
Terms and licenses: Academic/Nonprofit Terms; Industry Terms: Not Available to Industry
How to cite: Fyv6-NFLAG del1-23 was a gift from Aaron Hoskins (Addgene plasmid # 234137 ; http://n2t.net/addgene:234137 ; RRID:Addgene_234137)
